>Addgene plasmid #231717 | pLIB-FLAG(N)-CDK13 | addgene full sequence | sequence record 463310 | Addgene NGS Result
GTCAGACACGGCCCTCGGTGGCGGTGGAGGATTGTCATGGGCCGAGAAGAAACTCGAAGAGAGACGCAAG
CGTAGGCGCTTCTTGTCGCCTCAACAGCCACCCTTGTTGCTCCCTCTGTTGCAGCCTCAACTGTTGCAGC
CCCCTCCCCCTCCACCGCCTCTCTTGTTCCTGGCTGCACCAGGTACAGCGGCCGCGGCCGCAGCTGCTGC
CGCAGCCTCTTCCAGCTGCTTCTCCCCCGGTCCTCCACTGGAGGTGAAACGTTTGGCCAGAGGAAAAAGG
AGGGCAGGAGGCCGTCAAAAGCGCAGACGTGGTCCAAGAGCTGGACAAGAGGCTGAAAAGCGCCGTGTTT
TCTCGCTGCCTCAGCCGCAACAGGACGGCGGAGGTGGCGCTAGCTCAGGCGGAGGTGTCACCCCATTGGT
CGAGTACGAAGACGTGTCGAGCCAATCTGAGCAAGGCTTGCTGTTGGGTGGCGCTTCAGCCGCAACCGCA
GCCACAGCTGCAGGCGGCACAGGAGGTAGTGGAGGCTCACCCGCCTCAAGCTCCGGTACACAGCGCCGTG
GAGAGGGAAGCGAGCGCAGGCCCCGCCGGGACCGCCGCAGCAGCAGTGGCCGCAGCAAGGAGCGCCACCG
CGAGCACCGGCGGCGGGATGGGCAGCGCGGTGGCAGCGAGGCCTCCAAGTCCCGCAGCCGCCACAGCCAC
AGCGGCGAGGAACGGGCCGAGGTCGCCAAGAGCGGCAGCAGCAGCAGCAGCGGCGGCCGCCGGAAAAGCG
CTTCGGCCACATCCAGCAGCAGTAGCAGCCGCAAGGACCGGGACTCGAAGGCCCACCGCAGCCGGACTAA
GTCGTCCAAGGAGCCGCCTTCGGCCTACAAGGAACCGCCCAAGGCCTACCGGGAGGACAAGACCGAGCCT
AAGGCCTACAGGCGGCGGCGGTCCCTCAGCCCACTGGGAGGCCGGGACGACAGCCCGGTGTCCCACAGGG
CCTCTCAGAGCCTGAGGAGCCGCAAGTCCCCCAGCCCGGCAGGAGGTGGCAGCAGCCCCTATTCTCGGCG
GCTGCCGCGCTCCCCGAGCCCCTACAGTCGCCGCCGCTCCCCCAGCTACAGCCGCCACAGCTCCTACGAG
CGGGGCGGCGACGTGTCCCCTAGTCCCTACAGCAGCAGCAGCTGGCGCCGCTCTCGCAGTCCCTACAGCC
CTGTGCTCAGACGGTCTGGAAAATCCCGAAGCAGAAGCCCGTATTCATCTAGGCATTCAAGATCTCGTAG
CAGGCACAGATTGTCTAGATCCAGAAGTCGTCATTCTAGTATTTCTCCTAGCACACTAACTCTGAAGAGT
AGCCTGGCAGCTGAATTGAACAAGAATAAAAAAGCACGAGCAGCAGAGGCAGCGAGAGCCGCAGAAGCAG
CGAAAGCTGCAGAAGCAACTAAGGCTGCTGAGGCTGCTGCCAAGGCTGCAAAAGCTTCAAACACTTCTAC
ACCTACCAAGGGGAACACGGAAACTAGTGCCAGTGCATCACAAACAAACCATGTGAAGGATGTGAAGAAA
ATTAAAATTGAACATGCACCTTCTCCCTCAAGTGGTGGAACTTTAAAAAATGACAAAGCAAAAACAAAGC
CACCTCTTCAGGTAACGAAGGTGGAAAATAATTTGATTGTAGATAAAGCCACCAAGAAAGCAGTCATAGT
TGGAAAGGAGAGTAAATCTGCTGCTACAAAGGAGGAATCAGTATCTCTTAAAGAGAAAACCAAACCACTT
ACACCAAGCATAGGAGCCAAGGAGAAGGAGCAACATGTAGCTTTAGTCACCTCTACATTACCACCGTTAC
CTTTGCCTCCCATGCTGCCTGAAGATAAAGAAGCTGATAGCTTACGAGGAAATATTTCAGTAAAAGCAGT
TAAAAAAGAAGTAGAAAAGAAACTCCGATGTCTTCTTGCTGATTTACCGCTGCCCCCTGAGCTACCAGGA
GGAGATGATCTTTCAAAGAGTCCAGAGGAAAAGAAAACAGCAACACAGTTACATAGTAAAAGGAGGCCTA
AAATATGTGGGCCTCGCTATGGTGAAACCAAAGAAAAAGATATTGACTGGGGAAAACGCTGCGTGGATAA
ATTTGATATCATCGGAATTATTGGAGAAGGTACTTACGGACAAGTTTACAAAGCCAGGGATAAAGACACT
GGAGAAATGGTAGCCTTAAAAAAAGTACGTCTGGATAATGAAAAGGAAGGCTTTCCAATTACAGCAATTC
GAGAAATTAAAATTCTCCGGCAGCTTACCCATCAGAGTATTATCAATATGAAGGAAATAGTGACTGATAA
AGAAGATGCTTTGGATTTCAAGAAGGACAAAGGTGCATTTTATCTGGTGTTTGAATATATGGACCATGAT
CTGATGGGACTACTGGAATCAGGCTTGGTTCATTTTAATGAAAATCACATAAAGTCATTTATGAGACAGC
TCATGGAGGGTCTGGATTATTGTCATAAGAAGAACTTTTTGCATAGAGATATTAAATGTTCCAATATCCT
TCTAAATAATAGAGGGCAGATAAAACTTGCAGACTTTGGACTTGCTCGATTGTATAGCTCAGAAGAAAGT
CGGCCGTATACTAACAAGGTAATTACTTTATGGTACCGTCCACCTGAACTGCTACTGGGAGAAGAACGAT
ACACACCAGCCATTGATGTATGGAGCTGTGGCTGTATCCTTGGCGAACTCTTCACTAAAAAACCTATATT
TCAAGCAAATCAGGAACTTGCACAACTAGAATTAATAAGCCGAATATGTGGGAGTCCATGTCCTGCAGTG
TGGCCTGATGTAATCAAACTACCATATTTCAACACCATGAAACCAAAGAAGCAATATCGTCGAAAGTTAA
GAGAAGAATTTGTTTTTATTCCTGCAGCTGCGCTAGACTTATTTGATTACATGCTTGCCTTGGATCCTAG
TAAGCGCTGCACTGCTGAACAGGCTCTTCAGTGCGAGTTCCTCCGAGATGTGGAACCCTCAAAAATGCCT
CCACCAGATCTCCCTTTATGGCAAGATTGTCATGAGTTATGGAGTAAAAAGCGAAGAAGACAGAAGCAGA
TGGGCATGACTGATGATGTTTCCACAATTAAAGCCCCCAGGAAGGACTTGTCTCTGGGCTTGGATGACAG
CAGAACCAACACACCCCAGGGTGTGCTGCCATCTTCACAGCTGAAATCTCAGGGCAGCTCAAATGTGGCA
CCTGGTGAAAAACAGACAGATCCATCAACACCACAACAGGAGTCTTCGAAACCGTTGGGAGGAATTCAGC
CTTCTTCTCAGACCATCCAGCCTAAAGTGGAGACTGATGCTGCCCAGGCGGCTGTGCAGAGTGCATTTGC
AGTTCTGTTGACTCAGTTAATAAAGGCTCAGCAGTCAAAGCAGAAAGATGTGCTACTAGAAGAGAGGGAA
AATGGATCGGGACATGAAGCGTCATTACAACTCAGGCCACCTCCAGAACCTAGCACTCCGGTGTCGGGAC
AAGATGACCTCATCCAGCATCAAGATATGAGGATCTTGGAGCTAACGCCAGAACCAGACCGGCCTCGAAT
TCTGCCTCCTGACCAACGACCTCCCGAGCCTCCTGAACCACCACCAGTCACTGAGGAAGATCTAGATTAT
CGGACAGAAAACCAGCATGTACCCACCACCAGTTCTTCATTAACTGACCCTCATGCCGGAGTGAAGGCAG
CCCTGTTACAGCTGCTTGCTCAGCATCAGCCCCAGGATGACCCCAAAAGAGAAGGTGGGATTGATTATCA
AGCAGGAGACACTTACGTGTCCACTTCAGACTACAAGGACAACTTTGGATCCTCTTCTTTCTCTTCTGCT
CCTTATGTTAGCAATGATGGTCTAGGAAGCAGTTCTGCTCCACCACTAGAACGACGTAGTTTCATTGGAA
ATTCAGATATTCAGTCTTTGGATAACTACAGTACTGCTTCATCTCATTCTGGTGGTCCACCTCAGCCTTC
TGCCTTTTCTGAGTCATTTCCCAGTTCAGTAGCTGGATATGGAGACATTTACCTCAATGCTGGTCCCATG
TTGTTTAGTGGAGACAAGGACCATAGATTTGAATATAGCCATGGTCCTATTGCAGTCCTGGCAAACAGCA
GTGACCCTTCCACGGGGCCAGAGAGTACTCATCCTTTGCCAGCAAAGATGCACAACTATAACTATGGTGG
TAACTTACAGGAAAATCCGAGTGGCCCCAGCCTCATGCATGGACAGACCTGGACTTCTCCTGCCCAAGGA
CCTGGATATTCACAAGGATACAGGGGACATATTAGCACATCAACTGGCAGAGGCAGAGGCAGAGGGTTAC
CATACTGAAAGCTTGTCGAGAAGTACTAGAGGATCATAATCAGCCATACCACATTTGTAGAGGTTTTACT
TGCTTTAAAAAACCTCCCACACCTCCCCCTGAACCTGAAACATAAAATGAATGCAATTGTTGTTGTTAAC
TTGTTTATTGCAGCTTATAATGGTTACAAATAAAGCAATAGCATCACAAATTTCACAAATAAAGCATTTT
TTTCACTGCATTCTAGTTGTGGTTTGTCCAAACTCATCAATGTATCTTATCATGTCTGGATCTGATCACT
GCTTGAGCCTAGAAGATCCGGCTGCTAACAAAGCCCGAAAGGAAGCTGAGTTGGCTGCTGCCACCGCTGA
GCAATAACTATCATAACCCCTAGGAGATCCGAACCAGATAAGTGAAATCTAGTTCCAAACTATTTTGTCA
TTTTTAATTTTCGTATTAGCTTACGACGCTACACCCAGTTCCCATCTATTTTGTCACTCTTCCCTAAATA
ATCCTTAAAAACTCCATTTCCACCCCTCCCAGTTCCCAACTATTTTGTCCGCCCACAGCGGGGCATTTTT
CTTCCTGTTATGTTTTTAATCAAACATCCTGCCAACTCCATGTGACAAACCGTCATCTTCGGCTACTTTT
TCTCTGTCACAGAATGAAAATTTTTCTGTCATCTCTTCGTTATTAATGTTTGTAATTGACTGAATATCAA
CGCTTATTTGCAGCCTGAATGGCGAATGGG
[124 nt withheld, positions 5071-5194]
C
[91 nt withheld, positions 5196-5286]
A
[49 nt withheld, positions 5288-5336]
CCTTTGACGTTGGAGTCCACGTTCTT
[37 nt withheld, positions 5363-5399]
ACCCTATCTCGGTCTATTCTTTTGATTTATAAGGGATTTTGCCGATTTCGGCCTATTGGTTAAAAAATGA
GCTGATTTAACAAAAATTTAACGCGAATTTTAACAAAATATTAACGCTTACAATTTAGGTGGCACTTTTC
GGGGAAATGTGCGCGGAACCCCTATTTGTTTATTTTTCTAAATACATTCAAATATGTATCCGCTCATGAG
ACAATAACCCTGATAAATGCTTCAATAATATTGAAAAAGGAAGAGTATGAGTATTCAACATTTCCGTGTC
GCCCTTATTCCCTTTTTTGCGGCATTTTGCCTTCCTGTTTTTGCTCACCCAGAAACGCTGGTGAAAGTAA
AAGATGCTGAAGATCAGTTGGGTGCACGAGTGGGTTACATCGAACTGGATCTCAACAGCGGTAAGATCCT
TGAGAGTTTTCGCCCCGAAGAACGTTTTCCAATGATGAGCACTTTTAAAGTTCTGCTATGTGGCGCGGTA
TTATCCCGTATTGACGCCGGGCAAGAGCAACTCGGTCGCCGCATACACTATTCTCAGAATGACTTGGTTG
AGTACTCACCAGTCACAGAAAAGCATCTTACGGATGGCATGACAGTAAGAGAATTATGCAGTGCTGCCAT
AACCATGAGTGATAACACTGCGGCCAACTTACTTCTGACAACGATCGGAGGACCGAAGGAGCTAACCGCT
TTTTTGCACAACATGGGGGATCATGTAACTCGCCTTGATCGTTGGGAACCGGAGCTGAATGAAGCCATAC
CAAACGACGAGCGTGACACCACGATGCCTGTAGCAATGGCAACAACGTTGCGCAAACTATTAACTGGCGA
ACTACTTACTCTAGCTTCCCGGCAACAATTAATAGACTGGATGGAGGCGGATAAAGTTGCAGGACCACTT
CTGCGCTCGGCCCTTCCGGCTGGCTGGTTTATTGCTGATAAATCTGGAGCCGGTGAGCGTGGGTCTCGCG
GTATCATTGCAGCACTGGGGCCAGATGGTAAGCCCTCCCGTATCGTAGTTATCTACACGACGGGGAGTCA
GGCAACTATGGATGAACGAAATAGACAGATCGCTGAGATAGGTGCCTCACTGATTAAGCATTGGTAACTG
TCAGACCAAGTTTACTCATATATACTTTAGATTGATTTAAAACTTCATTTTTAATTTAAAAGGATCTAGG
TGAAGATCCTTTTTGATAATCTCATGACCAAAATCCCTTAACGTGAGTTTTCGTTCCACTGAGCGTCAGA
CCCCGTAGAAAAGATCAAAGGATCTTCTTGAGATCCTTTTTTTCTGCGCGTAATCTGCTGCTTGCAAACA
AAAAAACCACCGCTACCAGCGGTGGTTTGTTTGCCGGATCAAGAGCTACCAACTCTTTTTCCGAAGGTAA
CTGGCTTCAGCAGAGCGCAGATACCAAATACTATTCTTCTAGTGTAGCCGTAGTTAGGCCACCACTTCAA
GAACTCTGTAGCACCGCCTACATACCTCGCTCTGCTAATCCTGTTACCAGTGGCTGCTGCCAGTGGCGAT
AAGTCGTGTCTTACCGGGTTGGACTCAAGACGATAGTTACCGGATAAGGCGCAGCGGTCGGGCTGAACGG
GGGGTTCGTGCACACAGCCCAGCTTGGAGCGAACGACCTACACCGAACTGAGATACCTACAGCGTGAGCT
ATGAGAAAGCGCCACGCTTCCCGAAGGGAGAAAGGCGGACAGGTATCCGGTAAGCGGCAGGGTCGGAACA
GGAGAGCGCACGAGGGAGCTTCCAGGGGGAAACGCCTGGTATCTTTATAGTCCTGTCGGGTTTCGCCACC
TCTGACTTGAGCGTCGATTTTTGTGATGCTCGTCAGGGGGGCGGAGCCTATGGAAAAACGCCAGCAACGC
GGCCTTTTTACGGTTCCTGGCCTTTTGCTGGCCTTTTGCTCACATGTTCTTTCCTGCGTTATCCCCTGAT
TCTGTGGATAACCGTATTACCGCCTTTGAGTGAGCTGATACCGCTCGCCGCAGCCGAACGACCGAGCGCA
GCGAGTCAGTGAGCGAGGAAGCGGAAGAGCGCCTGATGCGGTATTTTCTCCTTACGCATCTGTGCGGTAT
TTCACACCGCATAGACCAGCCGCGTAACCTGGCAAAATCGGTTACGGTTGAGTAATAAATGGATGCCCTG
CGTAAGCGGGTGTGGGCGGACAATAAAGTCTTAAACTGAACAAAATAGATCTAAACTATGACAATAAAGT
CTTAAACTAGACAGAATAGTTGTAAACTGAAATCAGTCCAGTTATGCTGTGAAAAAGCATACTGGACTTT
TGTTATGGCTAAAGCAAACTCTTCATTTTCTGAAGTGCAAATTGCCCGTCGTATTAAAGAGGGGCGTGGC
CAAGGGCATGGTAAAGACTATATTCGCGGCGTTGTGACAATTTACCGAACAACTCCGCGGCCGGGAAGCC
GATCTCGGCTTGAACGAATTGTTAGGTGGCGGTACTTGGGTCGATATCAAAGTGCATCACTTCTTCCCGT
ATGCCCAACTTTGTATAGAGAGCCACTGCGGGATCGTCACCGTAATCTGCTTGCACGTAGATCACATAAG
CACCAAGCGCGTTGGCCTCATGCTTGAGGAGATTGATGAGCGCGGTGGCAATGCCCTGCCTCCGGTGCTC
GCCGGAGACTGCGAGATCATAGATATAGATCTCACTACGCGGCTGCTCAAACTTGGGCAGAACGTAAGCC
GCGAGAGCGCCAACAACCGCTTCTTGGTCGAAGGCAGCAAGCGCGATGAATGTCTTACTACGGAGCAAGT
TCCCGAGGTAATCGGAGTCCGGCTGATGTTGGGAGTAGGTGGCTACGTCTCCGAACTCACGACCGAAAAG
ATCAAGAGCAGCCCGCATGGATTTGACTTGGTCAGGGCCGAGCCTACATGTGCGAATGATGCCCATACTT
GAGCCACCTAACTTTGTTTTAGGGCGACTGCCCTGCTGCGTAACATCGTTGCTGCTGCGTAACATCGTTG
CTGCTCCATAACATCAAACATCGACCCACGGCGTAACGCGCTTGCTGCTTGGATGCCCGAGGCATAGACT
GTACAAAAAAACAGTCATAACAAGCCATGAAAACCGCCACTGCGCCGTTACCACCGCTGCGTTCGGTCAA
GGTTCTGGACCAGTTGCGTGAGCGCATACGCTACTTGCATTACAGTTTACGAACCGAACAGGCTTATGTC
AACTGGGTTTGTGCCTTCATCCGTTTCCACGGTGTGCGTCACCCGGCAACCTTGGGCAGCAGCGAAGTCG
AGGCATTTCTGTCCTGGCTGGCGAACGAGCGCAAGGTTTCGGTCTCCACGCATCGTCAGGCATTGGCGGC
CTTGCTGTTCTTCTACGGCAAGGTGCTGTGCACGGATCTGCCCTTGCTTCAGGAGATCGGTAGACCTCGG
CCGTCGCGGCGCTTGCCGGTGGTGCTGACCCCGGATGAAGTGGTTCGCATCCTCGGTTTTCTGGAAGGCG
AGCATCGTTTGTTCGCCCAGGACTCTAGCTATAGTTCTAGTGGTTGGCTACAGCTTTGTTTGTACTATCA
ACAGGTTGAACTGCTGATCAACAGATCCTCTACGCGGCCGCGGTACCATAACTTCGTATAGCATACATTA
TACGAAGTTATCTGGTTTTACTAGTATCGATTCGCGACCTACTCCGGAATATTAATAGATCATGGAGATA
ATTAAAATGATAACCATCTCGCAAATAAATAAGTATTTTACTGTTTTCGTAACAGTTTTGTAATAAAAAA
ACCTATAAATATTCCGGATTATTCATACCGTCCCACCATCGGGCGCGGATCCATGGACTACAAGGACGAC
GATGACAAGCTCGATCTTGAAGTCCTCTTTCAGGGACCCCCAAGTTC
Features (pLannotate 1.2.2; 20 found; start..end, strand, type, name):
      2..4345    +  CDS            CDK13: CDK13_HUMAN - Also known as CDC2L, CDC2L5, CHED, KIAA1791. Experimental evidence at protein level: Swiss-Prot protein existence level 1. Cyclin-dependent kinase which displays CTD kinase activity and is required for RNA splicing. Has CTD kinase activity by hyperphosphorylating the C-terminal heptapeptide repeat domain (CTD) of the largest RNA polymerase II subunit RPB1, thereby acting as a key regulator of transcription elongation. Required for RNA splicing, probably by phosphorylating SRSF1/SF2. Required during hematopoiesis. In case of infection by HIV-1 virus, interacts with HIV-1 Tat prote
   4372..4455    +  CDS            large T antigen (fragment): large T antigen from SV40 (simian virus 40)
   4478..4612    +  polyA_signal   SV40 poly(A) signal: SV40 polyadenylation signal
   4641..4690    +  CDS            SET1 (fragment): solubility-enhancement tag derived from T7 phage gene 10B
   4722..4887    -  mobile_element Tn7L: mini-Tn7 element (left end of the Tn7 transposon) Tn7
   5050..5066    +  CDS            lacZα (fragment): LacZα fragment of β-galactosidase; lacZ fragment
   5071..5525    +  rep_origin     f1 ori (sequence partly withheld): f1 bacteriophage origin of replication; arrow indicates direction of (+) strand synthesis
   5551..5655    +  promoter       AmpR promoter: bla
   5656..6516    +  CDS            AmpR: β-lactamase; bla; confers resistance to ampicillin, carbenicillin, and related antibiotics
   6687..7275    +  rep_origin     ori: high-copy-number ColE1/pMB1/pBR322/pUC origin of replication
   7461..7512    -  misc_feature   bom (fragment): basis of mobility region from pBR322
   7580..7804    -  mobile_element Tn7R: mini-Tn7 element (right end of the Tn7 transposon) Tn7
   7871..8404    -  CDS            GmR: gentamycin acetyltransferase; aacC1; confers resistance to gentamycin
   8593..8621    -  promoter       Pc promoter: intI1 (promoter lies within the coding sequence); class 1 integron promoter
   8599..8961    -  CDS            YPR2_ECOLX (fragment): Protein predicted: Swiss-Prot protein existence level 4. From Escherichia coli.
   8961..8988    -  rep_origin     R6K γ ori (fragment): γ replication origin from E. coli plasmid R6K; requires the R6K initiator protein pi for replication
   9017..9050    +  protein_bind   loxP: Cre-mediated recombination occurs in the 8-bp core sequence (GCATACAT). Cre recombinase
   9098..9189    +  promoter       polyhedrin promoter: polh from Autographa californica; promoter for the baculovirus polyhedrin gene
   9238..9258    +  CDS            FLAG (fragment): FLAG® epitope tag, followed by an enterokinase cleavage site
   9265..9288    +  CDS            HRV 3C site: recognition and cleavage site for human rhinovirus 3C and PreScission proteases
