[The description below was written by a language model from this plasmid's Addgene catalogue record and pLannotate feature annotations shown in this document.]
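Description:
pLIB-FLAG(N)-CDK13 is a baculovirus transfer plasmid built on the pLIB backbone for producing human CDK13 in insect cells. In bacteria it is maintained through a high-copy ColE1/pUC-type origin and selected with ampicillin via the β-lactamase gene; an f1 origin is also present. The expression cassette lies between the left and right ends of a mini-Tn7 element, together with a gentamicin acetyltransferase marker driven by the class 1 integron Pc promoter. This arrangement allows Tn7 transposition of the cassette and gentamicin marker into a baculoviral genome (bacmid) in a suitable E. coli host, from which recombinant virus can be generated. A loxP site sits just upstream of the promoter and can serve as a Cre-mediated fusion point with other loxP-bearing plasmids, although the record does not describe such use here.

The payload is the human CDK13 coding sequence, inserted by Gibson assembly under the polyhedrin promoter of Autographa californica nucleopolyhedrovirus, a very late and strong viral promoter, and terminated by the SV40 polyadenylation signal. The kinase carries an N-terminal FLAG epitope followed by a human rhinovirus 3C protease site, so the protein can be captured by anti-FLAG affinity and the tag then removed by 3C/PreScission cleavage. The annotated map is circular, so the promoter and tag appear at the end of the coordinates and read directly into the CDK13 open reading frame at the start. Several short hits in the table (lacZα, SET1, large T antigen, R6K γ ori, bom) are fragments and probably backbone remnants rather than functional parts. CDK13 phosphorylates the RNA polymerase II C-terminal domain, and the associated publication concerns PAF1C-mediated activation of CDK12/13 kinase activity, consistent with use of this plasmid to make recombinant protein for biochemical study.
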