Addgene plasmid #231717: pLIB-FLAG(N)-CDK13
Purpose: Protein expression in insect cells
Depositing lab: Jesper Svejstrup. Depositing organization: University of Copenhagen. Publication: PAF1C-mediated activation of CDK12/13 kinase activity is critical for CTD phosphorylation and transcript elongation. Lopez Martinez D, Todorovski I, Noe Gonzalez M, Rusimbi C, Blears D, Khallou N, Han Z, Dirac-Svejstrup AB, Svejstrup JQ. Mol Cell. 2025 May 15;85(10):1952-1967.e8. doi: 10.1016/j.molcel.2025.04.012. Epub 2025 May 1. PubMed 40315851.
Backbone
  Vector backbone: pLIB
  Vector type: Insect Expression
Growth in bacteria
  Bacterial resistance: Ampicillin, 100 μg/mL
  Growth temperature: 37°C
  Growth strain: DH5alpha
  Copy number: High Copy
Gene/Insert
  Gene/Insert name: CDK13
  Species: H. sapiens (human)
  Entrez Gene: CDK13 (a.k.a. CDC2L, CDC2L5, CHDFIDD, CHED, hCDK13)
  Tag / fusion protein: Flag-3C (N terminal on insert)
  Cloning method: Gibson Cloning
Terms and licenses: Academic/Nonprofit Terms; Industry Terms: Not Available to Industry
Depositor comments: Please visit https://doi.org/10.1101/2024.10.14.618141 for bioRxiv preprint.
How to cite: pLIB-FLAG(N)-CDK13 was a gift from Jesper Svejstrup (Addgene plasmid # 231717 ; http://n2t.net/addgene:231717 ; RRID:Addgene_231717)
